>Addgene plasmid #230965 | pKDcas9 47 cerulean | addgene full sequence | sequence record 459917 | Addgene NGS Result
TTGAGATCGTTTTGGTCTGCGCGTAATCTCTTGCTCTGAAAACGAAAAAACCGCCTTGCAGGGCGGTTTT
TCGAAGGTTCTCTGAGCTACCAACTCTTTGAACCGAGGTAACTGGCTTGGAGGAGCGCAGTCACCAAAAC
TTGTCCTTTCAGTTTAGCCTTAACCGGCGCATGACTTCAAGACTAACTCCTCTAAATCAATTACCAGTGG
CTGCTGCCAGTGGTGCTTTTGCATGTCTTTCCGGGTTGGACTCAAGACGATAGTTACCGGATAAGGCGCA
GCGGTCGGACTGAACGGGGGGTTCGTGCATACAGTCCAGCTTGGAGCGAACTGCCTACCCGGAACTGAGT
GTCAGGCGTGGAATGAGACAAACGCGGCCATAACAGCGGAATGACACCGGTAAACCGAAAGGCAGGAACA
GGAGAGCGCACGAGGGAGCCGCCAGGGGGAAACGCCTGGTATCTTTATAGTCCTGTCGGGTTTCGCCACC
ACTGATTTGAGCGTCAGATTTCGTGATGCTTGTCAGGGGGGCGGAGCCTATGGAAAAACGGCTTTGCCGC
GGCCCTCTCACTTCCCTGTTAAGTATCTTCCTGGCATCTTCCAGGAAATCTCCGCCCCGTTCGTAAGCCA
TTTCCGCTCGCCGCAGTCGAACGACCGAGCGTAGCGAGTCAGTGAGCGAGGAAGCGGAATATATCCCTAG
GTATAAACGCAGAAAGGCCCACCCGAAGGTGAGCCAGTGTGACTCTAGTAGAGAGCGTTCACCGACAAAC
AACAGATAAAACGAAAGGCCCAGTCTTTCGACTGAGCCTTTCGTTTTATTTGATGCCTGGAGATCCTTAC
TCGAGTTAGTCACCTCCTAGCTGACTCAAATCAATGCGTGTTTCATAAAGACCAGTGATGGATTGATGGA
TAAGAGTGGCATCTAAAACTTCTTTTGTAGACGTATATCGTTTACGATCAATTGTTGTATCAAAATATTT
AAAAGCAGCGGGAGCTCCAAGATTCGTCAACGTAAATAAATGAATAATATTTTCTGCTTGTTCACGTATT
GGTTTGTCTCTATGTTTGTTATATGCACTAAGAACTTTATCTAAATTGGCATCTGCTAAAATAACACGCT
TAGAAAATTCACTGATTTGCTCAATAATCTCATCTAAATAATGCTTATGCTGCTCCACAAACAATTGTTT
TTGTTCGTTATCTTCTGGACTACCCTTCAACTTTTCATAATGACTAGCTAAATATAAAAAATTCACATAT
TTGCTTGGCAGAGCCAGCTCATTTCCTTTTTGTAATTCTCCGGCACTAGCCAGCATCCGTTTACGACCGT
TTTCTAACTCAAAAAGACTATATTTAGGTAGTTTAATGATTAAGTCTTTTTTAACTTCCTTATATCCTTT
AGCTTCTAAAAAGTCAATCGGATTTTTTTCAAAGGAACTTCTTTCCATAATTGTGATCCCTAGTAACTCT
TTAACGGATTTTAACTTCTTCGATTTCCCTTTTTCCACCTTAGCAACCACTAGGACTGAATAAGCTACCG
TTGGACTATCAAAACCACCATATTTTTTTGGATCCCAGTCTTTTTTACGAGCAATAAGCTTGTCCGAATT
TCTTTTTGGTAAAATTGACTCCTTGGAGAATCCGCCTGTCTGTACTTCTGTTTTCTTGACAATATTGACT
TGGGGCATGGACAATACTTTGCGCACTGTGGCAAAATCTCGCCCTTTATCCCAGACAATTTCTCCAGTTT
CCCCATTAGTTTCGATTAGAGGGCGTTTGCGAATCTCTCCATTTGCAAGTGTAATTTCTGTTTTGAAGAA
GTTCATGATATTAGAGTAAAAGAAATATTTTGCGGTTGCTTTGCCTATTTCTTGCTCAGACTTAGCAATC
ATTTTACGAACATCATAAACTTTATAATCACCATAGACAAACTCCGATTCAAGTTTTGGATATTTCTTAA
TCAAAGCAGTTCCAACGACGGCATTTAGATACGCATCATGGGCATGATGGTAATTGTTAATCTCACGTAC
TTTATAGAATTGGAAATCTTTTCGGAAGTCAGAAACTAATTTAGATTTTAAGGTAATCACTTTAACCTCT
CGAATAAGTTTATCATTTTCATCGTATTTAGTATTCATGCGACTATCCAAAATTTGTGCCACATGCTTAG
TGATTTGGCGAGTTTCAACCAATTGGCGTTTGATAAAACCAGCTTTATCAAGTTCACTCAAACCTCCACG
TTCAGCTTTCGTTAAATTATCAAACTTACGTTGAGTGATTAACTTGGCGTTTAGAAGTTGTCTCCAATAG
TTTTTCATCTTTTTGACTACTTCTTCACTTGGAACGTTATCCGATTTACCACGATTTTTATCAGAACGCG
TTAAGACCTTATTGTCTATTGAATCGTCTTTAAGGAAACTTTGTGGAACAATGGCATCGACATCATAATC
ACTTAAACGATTAATATCTAATTCTTGGTCCACATACATGTCTCTTCCATTTTGGAGATAATAGAGATAG
AGCTTTTCATTTTGCAATTGAGTATTTTCAACAGGATGCTCTTTAAGAATCTGACTTCCTAATTCTTTGA
TACCTTCTTCGATTCGTTTCATACGCTCTCGCGAATTTTTCTGGCCCTTTTGAGTTGTCTGATTTTCACG
TGCCATTTCAATAACGATATTTTCTGGCTTATGCCGCCCCATTACTTTGACCAATTCATCAACAACTTTT
ACAGTCTGTAAAATACCTTTTTTAATAGCAGGGCTACCAGCTAAATTTGCAATATGTTCATGTAAACTAT
CGCCTTGTCCAGACACTTGTGCTTTTTGAATGTCTTCTTTAAATGTCAAACTATCATCATGGATCAGCTG
CATAAAATTGCGATTGGCAAAACCATCTGATTTCAAAAAATCTAATATTGTTTTGCCAGATTGCTTATCC
CTAATACCATTAATCAATTTTCGAGACAAACGTCCCCAACCAGTATAACGGCGACGTTTAAGCTGTTTCA
TCACCTTATCATCAAAGAGGTGAGCATATGTTTTAAGTCTTTCCTCAATCATCTCCCTATCTTCAAATAA
GGTCAATGTTAAAACAATATCCTCTAAGATATCTTCATTTTCTTCATTATCCAAAAAATCTTTATCTTTA
ATAATTTTTAGCAAATCATGGTAGGTACCTAATGAAGCATTAAATCTATCTTCAACTCCTGAAATTTCAA
CACTATCAAAACATTCTATTTTTTTGAAATAATCTTCTTTTAATTGCTTAACGGTTACTTTTCGATTTGT
TTTGAAGAGTAAATCAACAATGGCTTTCTTCTGTTCACCTGAAAGAAATGCTGGTTTTCGCATTCCTTCA
GTAACATATTTGACCTTTGTCAATTCGTTATAAACCGTAAAATACTCATAAAGCAAACTATGTTTTGGTA
GTACTTTTTCATTTGGAAGATTTTTATCAAAGTTTGTCATGCGTTCAATAAATGATTGAGCTGAAGCACC
TTTATCGACAACTTCTTCAAAATTCCATGGGGTAATTGTTTCTTCAGACTTCCGAGTCATCCATGCAAAA
CGACTATTGCCACGCGCCAATGGACCAACATAATAAGGAATTCGAAAAGTCAAGATTTTTTCAATCTTCT
CACGATTGTCTTTTAAAAATGGATAAAAGTCTTCTTGTCTTCTCAAAATAGCATGCAGCTCACCCAAGTG
AATTTGATGGGGAATAGAGCCGTTGTCAAAGGTCCGTTGCTTGCGCAGCAAATCTTCACGATTTAGTTTC
ACCAATAATTCCTCAGTACCATCCATTTTTTCTAAAATTGGTTTGATAAATTTATAAAATTCTTCTTGGC
TAGCTCCCCCATCAATATAACCTGCATATCCGTTTTTTGATTGATCAAAAAAGATTTCTTTATACTTTTC
TGGAAGTTGTTGTCGAACTAAAGCTTTTAAAAGAGTCAAGTCTTGATGATGTTCATCGTAGCGTTTAATC
ATTGAAGCTGATAGGGGAGCCTTAGTTATTTCAGTATTTACTCTTAGGATATCTGAAAGTAAAATAGCAT
CTGATAAATTCTTAGCTGCCAAAAACAAATCAGCATATTGATCTCCAATTTGCGCCAATAAATTATCTAA
ATCATCATCGTAAGTATCTTTTGAAAGCTGTAATTTAGCATCTTCTGCCAAATCAAAATTTGATTTAAAA
TTAGGGGTCAAACCCAATGACAAAGCAATGAGATTCCCAAATAAGCCATTTTTCTTCTCACCGGGGAGCT
GAGCAATGAGATTTTCTAATCGTCTTGATTTACTCAATCGTGCAGAAAGAATCGCTTTAGCATCTACTCC
ACTTGCGTTAATAGGGTTTTCTTCAAATAATTGATTGTAGGTTTGTACCAACTGGATAAATAGTTTGTCC
ACATCACTATTATCAGGATTTAAATCTCCCTCAATCAAAAAATGACCACGAAACTTAATCATATGCGCTA
AGGCCAAATAGATTAAGCGCAAATCCGCTTTATCAGTAGAATCTACCAATTTTTTTCGCAGATGATAGAT
AGTTGGATATTTCTCATGATAAGCAACTTCATCTACTATATTTCCAAAAATAGGATGACGTTCATGCTTC
TTGTCTTCTTCCACCAAAAAAGACTCTTCAAGTCGATGAAAGAAACTATCATCTACTTTCGCCATCTCAT
TTGAAAAAATCTCCTGTAGATAACAAATACGATTCTTCCGACGTGTATACCTTCTACGAGCTGTCCGTTT
GAGACGAGTCGCTTCCGCTGTCTCTCCACTGTCAAATAAAAGAGCCCCTATAAGATTTTTTTTGATACTG
TGGCGGTCTGTATTTCCCAGAACCTTGAACTTTTTAGACGGAACCTTATATTCATCAGTGATCACCGCCC
ATCCGACGCTATTTGTGCCGATAGCTAAGCCTATTGAGTATTTCTTATCCATAGATCCTTTCTCCTCTTT
AGATCTTTTGAATTCTTTTCTCTATCACTGATAGGGAGGGTCAATCTCTATCACTGATAGGGAGTGGTAA
AATAACTCTATCAACGATAGAGTGTCAACAAAAATTAGGAATTAATGATGTCTAGATTAGATAAAAGTAA
AGTGATTAACAGCGCATTAGAGCTGCTTAATGAGGTCGGAATCGAAGGTTTAACAACCCGTAAACTCGCC
CAGAAGCTAGGTGTAGAGCAGCCTACATTGTATTGGCATGTAAAAAATAAGCGGGCTTTGCTCGACGCCT
TAGCCATTGAGATGTTAGATAGGCACCATACTCACTTTTGCCCTTTAGAAGGGGAAAGCTGGCAAGATTT
TTTACGTAATAACGCTAAAAGTTTTAGATGTGCTTTACTAAGTCATCGCGATGGAGCAAAAGTACATTTA
GGTACACGGCCTACAGAAAAACAGTATGAAACTCTCGAAAATCAATTAGCCTTTTTATGCCAACAAGGTT
TTTCACTAGAGAATGCATTATATGCACTCAGCGCTGTGGGGCATTTTACTTTAGGTTGCGTATTGGAAGA
TCAAGAGCATCAAGTCGCTAAAGAAGAAAGGGAAACACCTACTACTGATAGTATGCCGCCATTATTACGA
CAAGCTATCGAATTATTTGATCACCAAGGTGCAGAGCCAGCCTTCTTATTCGGCCTTGAATTGATCATAT
GCGGATTAGAAAAACAACTTAAATGTGAAAGTGGGTCTTAAGGTACCATGGGATCCTATTTCTTAATAAC
TAAAAATATGGTATAATACTCTTAATAAATGCAGTAATACAGGGGCTTTTCAAGACTGAAGTCTAGCTGA
GACAAATAGTGCGATTACGAAATTTTTTAGACAAAAATAGTCTACGAGGTTTTAGAGCTATGCTGTTTTG
AATGGTCCCAAAACGTCTTAAATCCGGCATTGTCTCCTCTGCGCGTTTTAGAGCTATGCTGTTTTGAATG
GTCCCAAAACCGATAAACAGCCCTGCGTTATATGAGTTATGTTTTAGAGCTATGCTGTTTTGAATGGTCC
CAAAACTTCAGCACACTGAGACTTGTTGAGTTGAATTCATGAGTATTAAGTATTGTTTTATGGCTGATAA
ATTTCTTTGAATTTCTCCTTGATTATTTGTTATAAAAGTTATAAAATAATCTTGTTGGAACCATTCAAAA
CAGCATAGCAAGTTAAAATAAGGCTAGTCCGTTATCAACTTGAAAAAGTGGCACCGAGTCGGTGCTTTTT
TTGATACTTCTATTCTACTCTGACTGCAAACCAAAAAAACAAGCGCTTTCAAAACGCTTGTTTTATCATT
TTTAGGGAAATTAATCTCTTAATCCTTTTATCATTCTACATTTAGGCGCTGCCATCTTAAGACGAAAGGG
CCTCGTGATACGCCTATTTTTATAGGTTAATGTCATGATAATAATGGTTTCTTAGACGTCGGAATTGCCA
GCTGGGGCGCCCTCTGGTAAGGTTGGGAAGCCCTGCAAAGTAAACTGGATGGCTTTCTTGCCGCCAAGGA
TCTGATGGCGCAGGGGATCAAGATCTGATCAAGAGACAGGATGAGGATCGTTTCGCATGATTGAACAAGA
TGGATTGCACGCAGGTTCTCCGGCCGCTTGGGTGGAGAGGCTATTCGGCTATGACTGGGCACAACAGACA
ATCGGCTGCTCTGATGCCGCCGTGTTCCGGCTGTCAGCGCAGGGGCGCCCGGTTCTTTTTGTCAAGACCG
ACCTGTCCGGTGCCCTGAATGAACTGCAGGACGAGGCAGCGCGGCTATCGTGGCTGGCCACGACGGGCGT
TCCTTGCGCAGCTGTGCTCGACGTTGTCACTGAAGCGGGAAGGGACTGGCTGCTATTGGGCGAAGTGCCG
GGGCAGGATCTCCTGTCATCTCACCTTGCTCCTGCCGAGAAAGTATCCATCATGGCTGATGCAATGCGGC
GGCTGCATACGCTTGATCCGGCTACCTGCCCATTCGACCACCAAGCGAAACATCGCATCGAGCGAGCACG
TACTCGGATGGAAGCCGGTCTTGTCGATCAGGATGATCTGGACGAAGAGCATCAGGGGCTCGCGCCAGCC
GAACTGTTCGCCAGGCTCAAGGCGCGCATGCCCGACGGCGAGGATCTCGTCGTGACCCATGGCGATGCCT
GCTTGCCGAATATCATGGTGGAAAATGGCCGCTTTTCTGGATTCATCGACTGTGGCCGGCTGGGTGTGGC
GGACCGCTATCAGGACATAGCGTTGGCTACCCGTGATATTGCTGAAGAGCTTGGCGGCGAATGGGCTGAC
CGCTTCCTCGTGCTTTACGGTATCGCCGCTCCCGATTCGCAGCGCATCGCCTTCTATCGCCTTCTTGACG
AGTTCTTCTGAGCGGGACTCTCTCGCTTGGACTCCTGTTGATAGATCCAGTAATGACCTCAGAACTCCAT
CTGGATTTGTTCAGAACGCTCGGTTGCCGCCGGGCGTTTTTTATTGGTGAGAATCCAAGCACTAGTTGGT
ACCGGCATCAATAGTAAAATAATAAAAAAGCCGGATTAATAATCTGGCTTTTTATATTCTCTCTCTAGTA
TATAAACGCAGAAAGGCCAACCCGAAGGTGAGCCAGTGTGAGACTATCATACTCATATCGTGTGAAGATT
TGCTGCGCTATTCAGATCCTCTTCTGAGATGAGTTTTTGTTCGGGCCCAAGCTTCTCACTTATACAATTC
ATCCATGCCGAGGGTAATACCGGCCGCTGTCACAAACTCCAGGAGAACCATATGGTCACGTTTTTCGTTT
GGGTCTTTAGAGAGTTTTGACTGCGTCGACAGGTAATGGTTGTCAGGGAGCAGTACCGGCCCATCGCCGA
TCGGGGTATTCTGCTGGTAGTGATCCGCCAGTTGCACGCTCCCATCTTCGATATTGTGGCGAATTTTAAA
GTTTGCCTTGATGCCATTTTTCTGTTTATCTGCAGTGATATAAACATTATCGCTAATAGCGTTGTATTCC
AGCTTGTGCCCAAGAATGTTGCCGTCTTCTTTGAAATCAATTCCTTTCAGTTCGATGCGATTTACCAGCG
TATCGCCCTCAAATTTCACTTCCGCACGGGTTTTGTAGTTCCCATCGTCCTTAAAGAAAATTGTGCGTTC
CTGAACATAACCTTCCGGCATTGCAGATTTAAAGAAGTCGTGTTGTTTCATATGATCTGGGTAACGCGCA
AAACACTGTACCCCCCACGTTAATGTCGTGACAAGGGTAGGCCAGGGCACCGGCAGTTTGCCAGTCGTAC
AGATGAATTTGAGCGTGAGCTTGCCGTACGTCGCGTCACCCTCGCCCTCGCCGCTGACCGAAAATTTATG
GCCATTCACATCACCATCAAGTTCAACAAGAATCGGCACCACGCCGGTAAATAATTCTTCGCCCTTGCTT
ACCATTTAGTATTTCTCCTCTTTAGTACTAGTATTATACCTAGGACTGAGCTAGCTGTCAAAGATCTTTA
GAATTCCAGAAATCATCCTTAGCGACTAGTAACAACTTATATCGTATGGGGCTGACTTCAGGTGCTACAT
TTGAAGAGATAAATTGCACTGAAATCTAGAAATATTTTATCTGATTAATAAGATGATCTTC
Features (pLannotate 1.2.2; 20 found; start..end, strand, type, name):
      1..546     +  rep_origin     p15A ori: Plasmids containing the medium-copy-number p15A origin of replication can be propagated in E. coli cells that contain a second plasmid with the ColE1 origin.
    634..689     +  rep_origin     RSF ori (fragment): Plasmids containing the RSF 1030 origin of replication can be propagated in E. coli cells that contain additional plasmids with compatible origins.
    708..735     -  terminator     T7Te terminator: phage T7 early transcription terminator
    751..822     -  terminator     rrnB T1 terminator: transcription terminator T1 from the E. coli rrnB gene
    848..4952    -  CDS            dCas9 (fragment): catalytically dead mutant of the Cas9 endonuclease from the Streptococcus pyogenes Type II CRISPR/Cas system RNA-guided DNA-binding protein that lacks endonuclease activity due to the D10A mutation in the RuvC catalytic domain and the H840A mutation in the HNH catalytic domain
   4985..5008    -  protein_bind   tetracycline response element (fragment): contains seven copies of the tetracycline operator tetO tetracycline repressor TetR
   5015..5069    -  promoter       tetR/tetA promoters: tetR; overlapping promoters for bacterial tetR and tetA
   5088..5711    +  CDS            TetR: tetracycline repressor TetR; tetR from transposon Tn10; TetR binds to the tetracycline operator tetO to inhibit transcription. This inhibition can be relieved by adding tetracycline or doxycycline.
   5727..5858    +  misc_feature   crRNA leader: crRNA leader sequence for the Streptococcus pyogenes CRISPR/Cas system
   5859..5894    +  repeat_region  DR: direct repeat for the Streptococcus pyogenes CRISPR/Cas system
   5925..5960    +  repeat_region  DR: direct repeat for the Streptococcus pyogenes CRISPR/Cas system
   5991..6026    +  repeat_region  DR: direct repeat for the Streptococcus pyogenes CRISPR/Cas system
   6147..6225    +  misc_RNA       tracrRNA: trans-activating CRISPR RNA for the Streptococcus pyogenes CRISPR/Cas9 system
   6416..6535    +  CDS            tnpA (fragment): TN5P_ECOLX - Also known as tnp. Experimental evidence at protein level: Swiss-Prot protein existence level 1. Mediates transposition of transposon Tn5 by a 'cut and paste' mechanism. First, the monomeric transposase binds the 19 bp inverted DNA repeats flanking the transposon. Then, dimerization of the DNA- bound transposase creates a synaptic DNA complex. After nicking of the first DNA strand, excision of the transposon proceeds through a series of intermediates. The transposase then mediates the insertion of the transposon at a new site by strand transfer. The activity of the wild- type tran
   6567..7358    +  CDS            neo: KKA2_KLEPN - Also known as kan, nptII. Experimental evidence at protein level: Swiss-Prot protein existence level 1. Resistance to kanamycin, neomycin, paromomycin, ribostamycin, butirosin and gentamicin B. From Klebsiella pneumoniae.
   7380..7474    +  terminator     lambda t0 terminator: transcription terminator from phage lambda
   7567..7594    -  terminator     T7Te terminator: phage T7 early transcription terminator
   7689..8405    -  CDS            mCerulean: mCerulean is a basic (constitutively fluorescent) cyan fluorescent protein published in 2005, derived from Aequorea victoria. It is reported to be a very rapidly-maturing monomer.
   8427..8461    -  promoter       J23119(SpeI) promoter: bacterial promoter (Registry of Standard Biological Parts BBa J23119) modified to end with an SpeI site
   8479..8495    +  terminator     bacterial terminator (fragment): putative bacterial transcription terminator
