[The description below was written by a language model from this plasmid's Addgene catalogue record and pLannotate feature annotations shown in this document.]
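Description:
pKDcas9 47 cerulean is a bacterial CRISPR interference plasmid built on the pdCas9 backbone by Golden Gate cloning, designed for anhydrotetracycline (aTc)-inducible knockdown of mcaS and FliZ. It is maintained in E. coli under kanamycin selection through a neo (nptII) cassette followed by a lambda t0 terminator. The catalogue lists it as high copy, but the feature table identifies a p15A origin, normally regarded as medium copy, plus a short RSF ori fragment. This discrepancy is worth noting.

The main payload is catalytically dead Streptococcus pyogenes Cas9 (D10A/H840A), which binds DNA under RNA guidance without cutting and so blocks transcription at its target. It is expressed from the divergent tetR/tetA promoter region, with TetR encoded on the opposite strand. A short tet operator element annotated between the promoter and dCas9 is consistent with the recorded "additional tetO" modification, presumably intended to tighten repression without inducer. rrnB T1 and T7Te terminators follow dCas9.

Guide RNAs are supplied in the native two-part format. A crRNA leader precedes an array of three S. pyogenes direct repeats, leaving room for two spacers, which matches the two stated targets. A separate tracrRNA is encoded downstream. The spacer sequences themselves are not given in the record.

A constitutive J23119 promoter drives mCerulean, a cyan fluorescent protein, terminated by T7Te. It probably serves as a fluorescent label for cells carrying this particular knockdown construct. The associated work concerns global regulators in bacterial adaptation to a phenotypic trade-off.
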