Addgene plasmid #230965: pKDcas9 47 cerulean
Purpose: aTc inducible knockdown of mcaS and FliZ
Depositing lab: Andrew Griffiths. Depositing organization: Ecole Superieure de Physique et de Chimie Industrielles de Paris (ESPCI). Publication: Global regulators enable bacterial adaptation to a phenotypic trade-off. Deyell M, Opuu V, Griffiths AD, Tans SJ, Nghe P. iScience. 2024 Dec 9;28(1):111521. doi: 10.1016/j.isci.2024.111521. eCollection 2025 Jan 17. PubMed 39811663.
Backbone
  Vector backbone: pdCas9
  Vector type: CRISPR
Growth in bacteria
  Bacterial resistance: Kanamycin, 50 μg/mL
  Growth temperature: 37°C
  Growth strain: DH5alpha
  Copy number: High Copy
Gene/Insert
  Gene/Insert name: dCas9
  gRNA/shRNA sequence: see annotated Genbank file
  Species: Other
  Mutation: additional tetO
  Cloning method: Golden Gate
Terms and licenses: Academic/Nonprofit Terms; Industry Terms: Not Available to Industry
How to cite: pKDcas9 47 cerulean was a gift from Andrew Griffiths (Addgene plasmid # 230965 ; http://n2t.net/addgene:230965 ; RRID:Addgene_230965)
